>Addgene plasmid #84551 | pU2T4U2-YFP | depositor full sequence | sequence record 169194 | pU2T4U2-YFP sequence 4728 bps
GTGAGTTTGGGGACCCTTGATTGTTCTTTCTTTTTCGCTATTGAAAAATTCATGTTATATGGAGGGGGCA
AAGTTTTCAGGGTGTTGTTTAGAATGGGAAGATGTCCCTTGTATCACCATGGACCCTCATGATAATTTTG
TTTCTTTCACTTTCTACTCTGTTGACAACCATTGTCTCCTCTTATTTTCTTTTCATTTTCTGTAACTTTT
TTCGTTAAACTTTAGCTTGCATTTGTAACGAATTTTTAAATTCACTTTCGTTTATTTGTCAGATTGTAAG
TACTTTCTCTAATCACTTTTTTTTCAAGGCAATCAGGGTAATTATATTGTACTTCAGCACAGTTTTAGAG
AACAATTGTTATAATTAAATGATAAGGTAGAATATTTCTGCATATAAATTCTGGCTGGCGTGGAAATATT
CTTATTGGTAGAAACAACTACATCCTGGTAATCATCCTGCCTTTCTCTTTATGGTTACAATGATATACAC
TGTTTGAGATGAGGATAAAATACTCTGAGTCCAAACCGGGCCCCTCTGCTAACCATGTTCATGCCTTCTT
CTTTTTCCTACAGCTCCTGGGCAACGTGCTGGTTGTTGTGCTGTCTCATCATTTTGGCAAAGAATTCACT
CCTCAGGTGCAGGCTGCCTATCAGAAGGTGGTGGCTGGTGTGGCCAATGCCCTGGCTCACAAATACCACT
GAGATCGATCTTTTTCCCTCTGCCAAAAATTATGGGGACATCATGAAGCCCCTTGAGCATCTGACTTCTG
GGTAATAAAGGAAATTTATTTTCATTGCAATAGTGTGTGGGAATTTTTTGTGTCTCTCACTCGGAAGGAC
ATATGGGAGGGCAAATCATTTAAAACATCAGAATGAGTATTTGGTTTAGAGTTTGGCAACATATGCCATA
TGCTGGCTGCCATGAACAAAGGTGGCTATAAAGAGGTCATCAGTATATGAAACAGCCCCCTGCTGTCCAT
TCCTTATTCCATAGAAAAGCCTTGACTTGAGGTTAGATTTTTTTTATATTTTGTTTTGTGTTATTTTTTT
CTTTAACATCCCTAAAATTTTCCTTACATGTTTTACTAGCCAGATTTTTCCTCCTCTCCTGACTACTCCC
AGTCATAGCTGTCCCTCTTCTCTTATGAACTCGACTGCATTAATGAATCGGCCAACGCGCGGGGAGAGGC
GGTTTGCGTATTGGGCGCTCTTCCGCTTCCTCGCTCACTGACTCGCTGCGCTCGGTCGTTCGGCTGCGGC
GAGCGGTATCAGCTCACTCAAAGGCGGTAATACGGTTATCCACAGAATCAGGGGATAACGCAGGAAAGAA
CATGTGAGCAAAAGGCCAGCAAAAGGCCAGGAACCGTAAAAAGGCCGCGTTGCTGGCGTTTTTCCATAGG
CTCCGCCCCCCTGACGAGCATCACAAAAATCGACGCTCAAGTCAGAGGTGGCGAAACCCGACAGGACTAT
AAAGATACCAGGCGTTTCCCCCTGGAAGCTCCCTCGTGCGCTCTCCTGTTCCGACCCTGCCGCTTACCGG
ATACCTGTCCGCCTTTCTCCCTTCGGGAAGCGTGGCGCTTTCTCAATGCTCACGCTGTAGGTATCTCAGT
TCGGTGTAGGTCGTTCGCTCCAAGCTGGGCTGTGTGCACGAACCCCCCGTTCAGCCCGACCGCTGCGCCT
TATCCGGTAACTATCGTCTTGAGTCCAACCCGGTAAGACACGACTTATCGCCACTGGCAGCAGCCACTGG
TAACAGGATTAGCAGAGCGAGGTATGTAGGCGGTGCTACAGAGTTCTTGAAGTGGTGGCCTAACTACGGC
TACACTAGAAGGACAGTATTTGGTATCTGCGCTCTGCTGAAGCCAGTTACCTTCGGAAAAAGAGTTGGTA
GCTCTTGATCCGGCAAACAAACCACCGCTGGTAGCGGTGGTTTTTTTGTTTGCAAGCAGCAGATTACGCG
CAGAAAAAAAGGATCTCAAGAAGATCCTTTGATCTTTTCTACGGGGTCTGACGCTCAGTGGAACGAAAAC
TCACGTTAAGGGATTTTGGTCATGAGATTATCAAAAAGGATCTTCACCTAGATCCTTTTAAATTAAAAAT
GAAGTTTTAAATCAATCTAAAGTATATATGAGTAAACTTGGTCTGACAGTTACCAATGCTTAATCAGTGA
GGCACCTATCTCAGCGATCTGTCTATTTCGTTCATCCATAGTTGCCTGACTCCCCGTCGTGTAGATAACT
ACGATACGGGAGGGCTTACCATCTGGCCCCAGTGCTGCAATGATACCGCGAGACCCACGCTCACCGGCTC
CAGATTTATCAGCAATAAACCAGCCAGCCGGAAGGGCCGAGCGCAGAAGTGGTCCTGCAACTTTATCCGC
CTCCATCCAGTCTATTAATTGTTGCCGGGAAGCTAGAGTAAGTAGTTCGCCAGTTAATAGTTTGCGCAAC
GTTGTTGCCATTGCTACAGGCATCGTGGTGTCACGCTCGTCGTTTGGTATGGCTTCATTCAGCTCCGGTT
CCCAACGATCAAGGCGAGTTACATGATCCCCCATGTTGTGCAAAAAAGCGGTTAGCTCCTTCGGTCCTCC
GATCGTTGTCAGAAGTAAGTTGGCCGCAGTGTTATCACTCATGGTTATGGCAGCACTGCATAATTCTCTT
ACTGTCATGCCATCCGTAAGATGCTTTTCTGTGACTGGTGAGTACTCAACCAAGTCATTCTGAGAATAGT
GTATGCGGCGACCGAGTTGCTCTTGCCCGGCGTCAATACGGGATAATACCGCGCCACATAGCAGAACTTT
AAAAGTGCTCATCATTGGAAAACGTTCTTCGGGGCGAAAACTCTCAAGGATCTTACCGCTGTTGAGATCC
AGTTCGATGTAACCCACTCGTGCACCCAACTGATCTTCAGCATCTTTTACTTTCACCAGCGTTTCTGGGT
GAGCAAAAACAGGAAGGCAAAATGCCGCAAAAAAGGGAATAAGGGCGACACGGAAATGTTGAATACTCAT
ACTCTTCCTTTTTCAATATTATTGAAGCATTTATCAGGGTTATTGTCTCATGAGCGGATACATATTTGAA
TGTATTTAGAAAAATAAACAAATAGGGGTTCCGCGCACATTTCCCCGAAAAGTGCCACCTGACGTCTAAG
AAACCATTATTATCATGACATTAACCTATAAAAATAGGCGTATCACGAGGCCCTTTCGTCTTCACTCGAC
GCTGGTCGAGCTGATACTTCCCGTCCGCCAGGGGACATGCCGGCGATGCTGAAGGTCGCGCGCATTCCCG
ATGAAGAGGCCGGTTACCGCCTGTTGACCTGGTGGGACGGGCAGGGCGCCGCCCGAGTCTTGCCTCGGCG
GCGGGCGCTCTGCTCATGGAGCGCGCGTCCGGGGACCTTGCACAGATAGCGTGGTCCGGCCAGACGACGA
GGCTTGCAGGATCATAATCAGCCATACCACATTTGTAGAGGTTTTACTTGCTTTAAAAAACCTCCCACAC
CTCCCCCTGAACCTGAAACATAAAATGAATGCAATTGTTGTTGTTAACTTGTTTATTGCAGCTTATAATG
GTTACAAATAAAGCAATAGCATCACAAATTTCACAAATAAAGCATTTTTTTCACTGCATTCTAGTTGTGG
TTTGTCCAAACTCATCAATGTATCTTATCATGTCTGGATCCTCTAGAACTAGGTCGACAAGCTTTTACTT
GTACAGCTCGTCCATGCCGAGAGTGATCCCGGCGGCGGTCACGAACTCCAGCAGGACCATGTGATCGCGC
TTCTCGTTGGGGTCTTTGCTCAGGGCGGACTGGTAGCTCAGGTAGTGGTTGTCGGGCAGCAGCACGGGGC
CGTCGCCGATGGGGGTGTTCTGCTGGTAGTGGTCGGCGAGCTGCACGCTGCCGTCCTCGATGTTGTGGCG
GATCTTGAAGTTCACCTTGATGCCGTTCTTCTGCTTGTCGGCCATGATATAGACGTTGTGGCTGTTGTAG
TTGTACTCCAGCTTGTGCCCCAGGATGTTGCCGTCCTCCTTGAAGTCGATGCCCTTCAGCTCGATGCGGT
TCACCAGGGTGTCGCCCTCGAACTTCACCTCGGCGCGGGTCTTGTAGTTGCCGTCGTCCTTGAAGAAGAT
GGTGCGCTCCTGGACGTAGCCTTCGGGCATGGCGGACTTGAAGAAGTCGTGCTGCTTCATGTGGTCGGGG
TAGCGGGCGAAGCACTGCAGGCCGTAGCCGAAGGTGGTCACGAGGGTGGGCCAGGGCACGGGCAGCTTGC
CGGTGGTGCAGATGAACTTCAGGGTCAGCTTGCCGTAGGTGGCATCGCCCTCGCCCTCGCCGGACACGCT
GAACTTGTGGCCGTTTACGTCGCCGTCCAGCTCGACCAGGATGGGCACCACCCCGGTGAACAGCTCCTCG
CCCTTGCTCACCATACTAGCGCGGCCTCGACGATATCTCTAGAGCTGAGAACTTCAGGCAGGCTGGATCG
GTCCCGGTGTCTTCTATGGAGGTCAAAACAGCGTGGATGGCGTCTCCAGGCGATCTGACGGTTCACTAAA
CGAGCTCTGCTTATAGGGTACCCGGAGTACTGTCCTCCGCGGAGTACTGTCCTCCGTCCCTATCAGTGAT
AGAGATCCCTATCAGTGATAGAGAACCGGCTCCCTATCAGTGATAGAGATCCCTATCAGTGATAGAGACG
GAGTACTGTCCTCCGCGGAGTACTGTCCTCCGACCGGT
Features (pLannotate 1.2.2; 17 found; start..end, strand, type, name):
      1..573     +  intron         β-globin intron: intron from rabbit β-globin gene
    577..699     +  CDS            HBB: HBB_COLGU - Experimental evidence at transcript level: Swiss-Prot protein existence level 2. Involved in oxygen transport from the lung to the various peripheral tissues. From Colobus guereza (Mantled guereza) (Eastern black-and-white colobus monkey).
    774..829     +  polyA_signal   β-globin poly(A) signal: rabbit β-globin polyadenylation signal (Gil and Proudfoot, 1987)
   1155..1208    -  CDS            lacI (fragment): lac repressor; lacI; The lac repressor binds to the lac operator to inhibit transcription in E. coli. This inhibition can be relieved by adding lactose or isopropyl-β-D-thiogalactopyranoside (IPTG).
   1391..1979    -  rep_origin     ori: high-copy-number ColE1/pMB1/pBR322/pUC origin of replication
   2150..3010    -  CDS            AmpR: β-lactamase; bla; confers resistance to ampicillin, carbenicillin, and related antibiotics
   3011..3115    -  promoter       AmpR promoter: bla
   3251..3349    +  CDS            str (fragment): STR_KLEPN - Protein inferred from homology: Swiss-Prot protein existence level 3. The aminoglycoside phosphotransferases achieve inactivation of their antibiotic substrates by phosphorylation. From Klebsiella pneumoniae.
   3352..3423    +  CDS            str (fragment): STR_KLEPN - Protein inferred from homology: Swiss-Prot protein existence level 3. The aminoglycoside phosphotransferases achieve inactivation of their antibiotic substrates by phosphorylation. From Klebsiella pneumoniae.
   3440..3523    +  CDS            large T antigen (fragment): large T antigen from SV40 (simian virus 40)
   3546..3680    +  polyA_signal   SV40 poly(A) signal: SV40 polyadenylation signal
   3705..4424    -  CDS            EYFP: enhanced YFP mammalian codon-optimized
   4529..4565    -  promoter       tight TRE promoter (fragment): Tet-responsive promoter PTight, consisting of seven tet operator sequences followed by the minimal CMV promoter
   4607..4625    +  protein_bind   tet operator: tetO; bacterial operator O2 for the tetR and tetA genes tetracycline repressor TetR
   4625..4646    +  promoter       tight TRE promoter (fragment): Tet-responsive promoter PTight, consisting of seven tet operator sequences followed by the minimal CMV promoter
   4650..4669    +  promoter       tight TRE promoter (fragment): Tet-responsive promoter PTight, consisting of seven tet operator sequences followed by the minimal CMV promoter
   4670..4688    +  promoter       PLtetO-1 promoter (fragment): modified phage lambda PL promoter with tet operator sites (Lutz and Bujard, 1997)
