[The description below was written by a language model from this plasmid's Addgene catalogue record and pLannotate feature annotations shown in this document.]
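Description:
pU2T4U2-YFP is a mammalian expression reporter plasmid built on the Clontech pBI backbone, a vector originally designed around a bidirectional Tet-responsive element. It is propagated in E. coli as a high-copy plasmid through a ColE1/pUC-type origin and selected with ampicillin via the β-lactamase gene and its native promoter. The record lists no mammalian selection marker, so the plasmid appears suited mainly to transient transfection. The catalogue gives a total size of 4739 bp, while the annotated depositor sequence is 4728 nt, a small discrepancy the record does not explain.

The synthetic insert places EYFP under a minimal CMV promoter preceded by a hybrid array of eight transcription factor binding sites: two UAS sites, four TetO sites, then two more UAS sites. Because the minimal promoter has little activity alone, EYFP output depends on recruitment of transactivators to the array. UAS sites are bound by Gal4 DNA-binding-domain fusions and TetO sites by TetR-based activators such as tTA, so the reporter can integrate input from two distinct transcription factors. The automated annotation detects the tet operator and Tet-responsive promoter fragments upstream of the reverse-strand EYFP coding sequence, but it does not call the UAS sites, which are known only from the catalogue description. EYFP is followed by an SV40 polyadenylation signal. On the opposite side of the array lie a rabbit β-globin intron and poly(A) signal, remnants of pBI's second expression arm, with no annotated gene in it. Short hits to lacI, str, HBB and large T antigen are likely backbone fragments rather than functional genes. The associated work concerns multiplexing engineered receptors to evaluate multiple environmental ligands, which fits use as a dual-input fluorescent readout.
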