Addgene plasmid #84551: pU2T4U2-YFP
Purpose: Hybrid reporter construct with 8 transcription factor binding sites (2 UAS, 4 TetO, 2 UAS) driving EYFP
Depositing lab: Joshua Leonard. Depositing organization: Northwestern University. Publication: Multiplexing Engineered Receptors for Multiparametric Evaluation of Environmental Ligands. Hartfield RM, Schwarz KA, Muldoon JJ, Bagheri N, Leonard JN. ACS Synth Biol. 2017 Nov 17;6(11):2042-2055. doi: 10.1021/acssynbio.6b00279. Epub 2017 Aug 23. PubMed 28771312.
Backbone
  Vector backbone: pBI
  Backbone manufacturer: Clontech
  Backbone size w/o insert (bp): 3722
  Total vector size (bp): 4739
  Vector type: Mammalian Expression
Growth in bacteria
  Bacterial resistance: Ampicillin, 100 μg/mL
  Growth temperature: 37°C
  Growth strain: NEB Stable
  Copy number: High Copy
Gene/Insert
  Gene/Insert name: U2T4U2-EYFP
  Species: Synthetic
  Insert size (bp): 1029
  Promoter: CMV-min
  Cloning method: Restriction Enzyme; 5′ cloning site AgeI (not destroyed); 3′ cloning site HindIII (not destroyed)
  Sequencing primers: 5′ gcaatagcatcacaaatttc; 3′ cccataatttttggcagagg
Terms and licenses: Academic/Nonprofit Terms; Industry Terms: Not Available to Industry
How to cite: pU2T4U2-YFP was a gift from Joshua Leonard (Addgene plasmid # 84551 ; http://n2t.net/addgene:84551 ; RRID:Addgene_84551)
