>Addgene plasmid #84551 | pU2T4U2-YFP | addgene partial sequence | sequence record 169191 | Bglob-intron-R 5'-TTTGCCCCCTCCATATAACA-3'
AAGGGTCCCCAAACTCACACCGGTCGGAGGACAGTACTCCGCGGAGGACAGTACTCCGTCTCTATCACTG
ATAGGGATCTCTATCACTGATAGGGAGCCGGTTCTCTATCACTGATAGGGATCTCTATCACTGATAGGGA
CGGAGGACAGTACTCCGCGGAGGACAGTACTCCGGGTACCCTATAAGCAGAGCTCGTTTAGTGAACCGTC
AGATCGCCTGGAGACGCCATCCACGCTGTTTTGACCTCCATAGAAGACACCGGGACCGATCCAGCCTGCC
TGAAGTTCTCAGCTCTAGAGATATCGTCGAGGCCGCGCTAGTATGGTGAGCAAGGGCGAGGAGCTGTTCA
CCGGGGTGGTGCCCATCCTGGTCGAGCTGGACGGCGACGTAAACGGCCACAAGTTCAGCGTGTCCGGCGA
GGGCGAGGGCGATGCCACCTACGGCAAGCTGACCCTGAAGTTCATCTGCACCACCGGCAAGCTGCCCGTG
CCCTGGCCCACCCTCGTGACCACCTTCGGCTACGGCCTGCAGTGCTTCGCCCGCTACCCCGACCACATGA
AGCAGCACGACTTCTTCAAGTCCGCCATGCCCGAAGGCTACGTCCAGGAGCGCACCATCTTCTTCAAGGA
CGACGGCAACTACAAGACCCGCGCCGAGGTGAAGTTCGAGGGCGACACCCTGGTGAACCGCATCGAGCTG
AAGGGCATCGACTTCAAGGAGGACGGCAACATCCTGGGGCACAAGCTGGAGTACAACTACAACAGCCACA
ACGTCTATATCATGGCCGACAAGCAGAAGAACGGCATCAAGGTGAACTTCAAGATCCGCCACAACATCGA
GGAC
