>Addgene plasmid #84551 | pU2T4U2-YFP | addgene partial sequence | sequence record 169192 | EBV-rev 5'-GTGGTTTGTCCAAACTCATC-3'
AACTAGGTCGACAAGCTTTTACTTGTACAGCTCGTCCATGCCGAGAGTGATCCCGGCGGCGGTCACGAAC
TCCAGCAGGACCATGTGATCGCGCTTCTCGTTGGGGTCTTTGCTCAGGGCGGACTGGTAGCTCAGGTAGT
GGTTGTCGGGCAGCAGCACGGGGCCGTCGCCGATGGGGGTGTTCTGCTGGTAGTGGTCGGCGAGCTGCAC
GCTGCCGTCCTCGATGTTGTGGCGGATCTTGAAGTTCACCTTGATGCCGTTCTTCTGCTTGTCGGCCATG
ATATAGACGTTGTGGCTGTTGTAGTTGTACTCCAGCTTGTGCCCCAGGATGTTGCCGTCCTCCTTGAAGT
CGATGCCCTTCAGCTCGATGCGGTTCACCAGGGTGTCGCCCTCGAACTTCACCTCGGCGCGGGTCTTGTA
GTTGCCGTCGTCCTTGAAGAAGATGGTGCGCTCCTGGACGTAGCCTTCGGGCATGGCGGACTTGAAGAAG
TCGTGCTGCTTCATGTGGTCGGGGTAGCGGGCGAAGCACTGCAGGCCGTAGCCGAAGGTGGTCACGAGGG
TGGGCCAGGGCACGGGCAGCTTGCCGGTGGTGCAGATGAACTTCAGGGTCAGCTTGCCGTAGGTGGCATC
GCCCTCGCCCTCGCCGGACACGCTGAACTTGTGGCCGTTTACGTCGCCGTCCAGCTCGACCAGGATGGGC
ACCACCCCGGTGAACAGCTCCTCGCCCTTGCTCACCATACTAGCGCGGCCTCGACGATATCTCTAGAGCT
GAGAACTTCAGGCAGGCTGGATCGGTCCCGGTGTCTTCTATGGAGGTCAAAACAGCGTGGATGGCGTCTC
CAGGCGATCTGACGGTTCACTAAACGAGCTCTGCTTATAGGGTACCCGGAGTACTGTCCTCCGC
